Addgene plasmid #187142: pDARMO_CMVT_3xFLAG-HUWE1_R4187C
Purpose: mammalian cell expression of 3xFLAG-HUWE1 R4187C
Depositing lab: Eric Fischer. Depositing organization: Dana-Farber Cancer Institute. Publication: Solenoid architecture of HUWE1 contributes to ligase activity and substrate recognition. Hunkeler M, Jin CY, Ma MW, Monda JK, Overwijn D, Bennett EJ, Fischer ES. Mol Cell. 2021 Sep 2;81(17):3468-3480.e7. doi: 10.1016/j.molcel.2021.06.032. Epub 2021 Jul 26. PubMed 34314700.
Backbone
  Vector backbone: pDARMO
  Vector type: Mammalian Expression
Growth in bacteria
  Bacterial resistance: Ampicillin, 100 μg/mL
  Growth temperature: 37°C
  Growth strain: DH5alpha
  Copy number: High Copy
Gene/Insert
  Gene/Insert name: HUWE1
  Species: H. sapiens (human)
  Insert size (bp): 13122
  Mutation: R4187C
  Entrez Gene: HUWE1 (a.k.a. ARF-BP1, HECTH9, HSPC272, Ib772, LASU1, MRXST, MULE, URE-B1, UREB1)
  Tag / fusion protein: 3xFLAG (N terminal on insert)
  Cloning method: Gibson Cloning
Terms and licenses: Academic/Nonprofit Terms; Industry Terms: Not Available to Industry
How to cite: pDARMO_CMVT_3xFLAG-HUWE1_R4187C was a gift from Eric Fischer (Addgene plasmid # 187142 ; http://n2t.net/addgene:187142 ; RRID:Addgene_187142)
