[The description below was written by a language model from this plasmid's Addgene catalogue record and pLannotate feature annotations shown in this document.]
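Description:
pDARMO_CMVT_3xFLAG-HUWE1_R4187C is a mammalian expression plasmid of about 18.1 kb, built on the pDARMO backbone, that encodes full-length human HUWE1 carrying the R4187C substitution with an N-terminal 3xFLAG tag. It is propagated in E. coli as a high-copy plasmid through a ColE1/pUC-type origin and selected with ampicillin through the bla gene and its promoter. The annotation also shows a gentamicin acetyltransferase gene downstream of a class 1 integron Pc promoter, together with Tn7L and Tn7R ends. On the circular map, the Tn7 ends bracket the expression cassette and the gentamicin marker, while the origin and AmpR lie outside them. This layout resembles mini-Tn7 donor vectors used for transposition into bacmids, although the record itself states only mammalian cell expression as the purpose.

The 13.1 kb HUWE1 open reading frame is driven by the human CMV immediate-early enhancer and promoter. Between the promoter and the coding region, the annotation detects adenovirus-derived fragments (a major late splice acceptor and a reverse-strand match to the terminal protein gene), a partial chimeric adenovirus/immunoglobulin intron, and a fragment matching an IgH signal sequence. These most plausibly represent a leader and intron module that boosts expression rather than functional coding elements, which may be what the "CMVT" in the name refers to. The 3xFLAG epitope, which includes an enterokinase cleavage site, precedes HUWE1 and allows detection or affinity purification. A partial WPRE and the bovine growth hormone polyadenylation signal follow the insert to improve transcript processing and stability. HUWE1 is a large HECT-type E3 ubiquitin ligase, and the construct suits expression of this point mutant for comparison with the wild-type protein in studies of ligase activity and substrate recognition.
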