Features (pLannotate 1.2.2; 17 found; start..end, strand, type, name):
      1..224     +  mobile_element Tn7R: mini-Tn7 element (right end of the Tn7 transposon) Tn7
    288..876     -  rep_origin     ori: high-copy-number ColE1/pMB1/pBR322/pUC origin of replication
    915..1775    -  CDS            AmpR: β-lactamase; bla; confers resistance to ampicillin, carbenicillin, and related antibiotics
   1776..1847    -  promoter       AmpR promoter: bla
   1872..2037    +  mobile_element Tn7L: mini-Tn7 element (left end of the Tn7 transposon) Tn7
   2070..2434    +  enhancer       CMV enhancer: human cytomegalovirus immediate early enhancer
   2435..2638    +  promoter       CMV promoter: human cytomegalovirus (CMV) immediate early promoter
   2703..2741    +  misc_feature   Ad SA (fragment): adenovirus major late transcript splice acceptor (Friedrich and Soriano, 1991)
   2774..2983    -  CDS            PTP (fragment): TERM_ADE02 - Experimental evidence at protein level: Swiss-Prot protein existence level 1. Protein covalently bound to the viral DNA that acts as a primer for viral genomic replication by DNA strand displacement. Assembles on the viral origin of replication in an initiation complex with viral polymerase, DBP, host NFIA and host POU2F1/OCT1. During initiation, the polymerase covalently couples the first dCTP with Ser- 580 of pTP. The terminal protein stimulates the template activity over 20 fold compared to protein-free templates. Neo-synthesized viral genomes are linked to two preterminal prot
   3014..3103    +  intron         chimeric intron (fragment): chimera between introns from adenovirus and immunoglobulin heavy chain genes
   3122..3168    +  CDS            IgH signal sequence (fragment): signal sequence from the mouse immunoglobulin heavy chain variable region
   3224..3289    +  CDS            3xFLAG: three tandem FLAG® epitope tags, followed by an enterokinase cleavage site
   3338..16459   +  CDS            HUWE1: HUWE1_HUMAN - Also known as KIAA0312, KIAA1578, UREB1. Experimental evidence at protein level: Swiss-Prot protein existence level 1. E3 ubiquitin-protein ligase which mediates ubiquitination and subsequent proteasomal degradation of target proteins (PubMed:15989957, PubMed:19713937, PubMed:15567145, PubMed:15767685, PubMed:18488021, PubMed:17567951, PubMed:19037095, PubMed:20534529). Regulates apoptosis by catalyzing the polyubiquitination and degradation of MCL1 (PubMed:15989957). Mediates monoubiquitination of DNA polymerase beta (POLB) at 'Lys-41', 'Lys-61' and 'Lys-81', thereby playing a r
  16515..17056   +  misc_feature   WPRE (fragment): woodchuck hepatitis virus posttranscriptional regulatory element
  17070..17181   +  polyA_signal   bGH poly(A) signal: bovine growth hormone polyadenylation signal
  17325..17353   +  promoter       Pc promoter: intI1 (promoter lies within the coding sequence); class 1 integron promoter
  17542..18075   +  CDS            GmR: gentamycin acetyltransferase; aacC1; confers resistance to gentamycin
>Addgene plasmid #187142 | pDARMO_CMVT_3xFLAG-HUWE1_R4187C | addgene full sequence | sequence record 369447 | Addgene NGS Result
GAATATAGTCTTTACATGCCCTTGGCCACGCCCCTCTTTAATACGACGGGCAATTTGCACTTCAGAAAAT
GAAGAGTTTGCTTTAGCCATAACAAAAGTCCAGTATGCTTTTTCACAGCATAACTGGACTGATTTCAGTT
TACAACTATTCTGTCTAGTTTAAGACTTTATTGTCATAGTTTAGATCTATTTTGTTCAGTTTAAGACTTT
ATTGTCCGCCCACACCCGCTTACGCAGGGCATCTGCGCATCCACAGGAAGCCGTAAAAAGGCCGCGTTGC
TGGCGTTTTTCCATAGGCTCCGCCCCCCTGACGAGCATCACAAAAATCGACGCTCAAGTCAGAGGTGGCG
AAACCCGACAGGACTATAAAGATACCAGGCGTTTCCCCCTGGAAGCTCCCTCGTGCGCTCTCCTGTTCCG
ACCCTGCCGCTTACCGGATACCTGTCCGCCTTTCTCCCTTCGGGAAGCGTGGCGCTTTCTCATAGCTCAC
GCTGTAGGTATCTCAGTTCGGTGTAGGTCGTTCGCTCCAAGCTGGGCTGTGTGCACGAACCCCCCGTTCA
GCCCGACCGCTGCGCCTTATCCGGTAACTATCGTCTTGAGTCCAACCCGGTAAGACACGACTTATCGCCA
CTGGCAGCAGCCACTGGTAACAGGATTAGCAGAGCGAGGTATGTAGGCGGTGCTACAGAGTTCTTGAAGT
GGTGGCCTAACTACGGCTACACTAGAAGAACAGTATTTGGTATCTGCGCTCTGCTGAAGCCAGTTACCTT
CGGAAAAAGAGTTGGTAGCTCTTGATCCGGCAAACAAACCACCGCTGGTAGCGGTGGTTTTTTTGTTTGC
AAGCAGCAGATTACGCGCAGAAAAAAAGGATCTCAAGAAGATCCTTTGATCTTTTCTACGGGGTCTGACG
CTTATTACCAATGCTTAATCAGTGAGGCACCTATCTCAGCGATCTGTCTATTTCGTTCATCCATAGTTGC
CTGACTCCCCGTCGTGTAGATAACTACGATACGGGAGGGCTTACCATCTGGCCCCAGTGCTGCAATGATA
CCGCGTGACCCACGCTCACCGGCTCCAGATTTATCAGCAATAAACCAGCCAGCCGGAAGGGCCGAGCGCA
GAAGTGGTCCTGCAACTTTATCCGCCTCCATCCAGTCTATTAATTGTTGCCGGGAAGCTAGAGTAAGTAG
TTCGCCAGTTAATAGTTTGCGCAACGTTGTTGCCATTGCTACAGGCATCGTGGTGTCACGCTCGTCGTTT
GGTATGGCTTCATTCAGCTCCGGTTCCCAACGATCAAGGCGAGTTACATGATCCCCCATGTTGTGCAAAA
AAGCGGTTAGCTCCTTCGGTCCTCCGATCGTTGTCAGAAGTAAGTTGGCCGCAGTGTTATCACTCATGGT
TATGGCAGCACTGCATAATTCTCTTACTGTCATGCCATCCGTAAGATGCTTTTCTGTGACTGGTGAGTAC
TCAACCAAGTCATTCTGAGAATAGTGTATGCGGCGACCGAGTTGCTCTTGCCCGGCGTCAATACGGGATA
ATACCGCGCCACATAGCAGAACTTTAAAAGTGCTCATCATTGGAAAACGTTCTTCGGGGCGAAAACTCTC
AAGGATCTTACCGCTGTTGAGATCCAGTTCGATGTAACCCACTCGTGCACCCAACTGATCTTCAGCATCT
TTTACTTTCACCAGCGTTTCTGGGTGAGCAAAAACAGGAAGGCAAAATGCCGCAAAAAAGGGAATAAGGG
CGACACGGAAATGTTGAATACTCATACTCTTCCTTTTTCAATATTATTGAAGCATTTATCAGGGTTATTG
TCTCATGAGCGGATACATATTTGAATGTATTTAGGACCCAAGTCAACCGGTTGTGGGCGGACAAAATAGT
TGGGAACTGGGAGGGGTGGAAATGGAGTTTTTAAGGATTATTTAGGGAAGAGTGACAAAATAGATGGGAA
CTGGGTGTAGCGTCGTAAGCTAATACGAAAATTAAAAATGACAAAATAGTTTGGAACTAGATTTCACTTA
TCTGGTTCAGCCTGCGGTCCGGATTCGCCCTTAAGCTAGCTAGTTATTAATAGTAATCAATTACGGGGTC
ATTAGTTCATAGCCCATATATGGAGTTCCGCGTTACATAACTTACGGTAAATGGCCCGCCTGGCTGACCG
CCCAACGACCCCCGCCCATTGACGTCAATAATGACGTATGTTCCCATAGTAACGCCAATAGGGACTTTCC
ATTGACGTCAATGGGTGGAGTATTTACGGTAAACTGCCCACTTGGCAGTACATCAAGTGTATCATATGCC
AAGTACGCCCCCTATTGACGTCAATGACGGTAAATGGCCCGCCTGGCATTATGCCCAGTACATGACCTTA
TGGGACTTTCCTACTTGGCAGTACATCTACGTATTAGTCATTGCTATTACCATGGTGATGCGGTTTTGGC
AGTACATCAATGGGCGTGGATAGCGGTTTGACTCACGGGGATTTCCAAGTCTCCACCCCATTGACGTCAA
TGGGAGTTTGTTTTGGCACCAAAATCAACGGGACTTTCCAAAATGTCGTAACAACTCCGCCCCATTGACG
CAAATGGGCGGTAGGCGTGTACGGTGGGAGGTCTATATAAGCAGAGCTGGTTTAGTGAACCGTCAGATCC
TCACTCTCTTCCGCCTCGCTGTCTGCGAGGGCCAGCTGTTGGGCTCGCGGTTGAGGACAAACTCTTCGCG
GTCTTTCCAGTACTCTTGGATCGGAAACCCGTCGGCCTCCGAACGGTACTCCGCCACCGAGGGACCTGAG
CGAGTCCGCATCGACCGGATCGGAAAACCTCTCGAGAAAGGCGTCTAACCAGTCACAGTCGCAAGGTAGG
CTGAGCACCGTGGCGGGCGGCAGCGGGTGGCGGTCGGGGTTGTTTCTGGCGGAGGTGCTGCTGATGATGT
AATTAAAGTAGGCGGTGTTGACACCGCGGATGGTCGAGGTGAGGTGTGGCAGGCTTGAGATCCAGCTGTT
GGGGTGAGTACTCCCTCTCAAAAGCGGGCATTACTTCTGCGCTAAGATTGTCAGTTTCCAAAAACGAGGA
GGATTTGATATTCACCTGGCCCGATCTGGCCATACACTTGAGTGACAATGACATCCACTTTGCCTTTCTC
TCCACAGGTGTCCACTCCCAGGTCCAAAGTTGGCCAGGCCTAGTTGGCCAGGCCTAGTGCCGCCACCATG
GGTGACTACAAAGACCATGACGGTGATTATAAAGATCATGACATTGATTACAAGGATGACGATGACAAGG
GCGGTGGTAGCGGTGGGCTGGAAGTTCTGTTCCAGGGGCCCGTCGACATGAAAGTAGACAGGACTAAACT
GAAGAAGACACCTACTGAGGCTCCTGCAGACTGCAGAGCCTTAATAGACAAACTCAAAGTTTGTAATGAT
GAGCAACTTCTCTTGGAACTGCAGCAGATCAAAACATGGAACATTGGAAAGTGCGAGTTATATCACTGGG
TGGACCTGTTGGACCGCTTCGATGGAATACTGGCAGATGCTGGACAGACAGTGGAGAATATGTCATGGAT
GCTCGTATGTGATAGGCCAGAAAGAGAGCAACTGAAAATGCTTCTCTTGGCTGTGTTGAACTTCACAGCC
TTGCTCATTGAGTACAGCTTTTCCCGGCATCTGTACAGTTCCATAGAGCATTTGACAACTTTATTGGCTT
CCTCTGATATGCAAGTGGTGCTGGCAGTCCTCAATCTCCTATATGTATTTAGCAAAAGATCAAACTACAT
CACTCGTCTGGGATCTGACAAGAGGACCCCGCTGCTAACTCGGCTACAACATTTGGCAGAGAGCTGGGGT
GGAAAGGAGAATGGCTTTGGACTTGCAGAATGTTGCAGAGACTTGCATATGATGAAATATCCACCCAGTG
CAACTACACTACACTTTGAATTCTATGCAGATCCTGGGGCCGAGGTCAAAATTGAGAAAAGGACAACTAG
TAACACACTACATTATATTCACATAGAGCAACTTGACAAGATTTCAGAAAGCCCTTCTGAAATCATGGAA
TCTCTTACCAAAATGTACAGCATTCCTAAGGATAAGCAGATGCTGTTATTTACACACATACGACTGGCCC
ATGGCTTTTCTAATCACAGGAAGCGATTGCAGGCAGTTCAGGCCAGACTGCATGCAATATCTATATTAGT
GTATTCCAATGCCTTGCAGGAATCAGCAAACAGTATCTTGTATAATGGCTTGATAGAGGAGTTAGTGGAC
GTGCTGCAAATAACGGATAAGCAGCTTATGGAGATTAAAGCAGCTTCTTTACGAACATTAACATCAATTG
TCCACTTGGAGAGAACTCCCAAACTCAGCAGTATTATTGACTGTACTGGAACTGCCTCCTACCATGGATT
TTTGCCAGTGCTTGTAAGGAACTGTATCCAGGCCATGATTGATCCTTCCATGGATCCATACCCTCACCAG
TTTGCCACTGCTCTCTTCTCTTTTTTATACCATCTGGCCAGCTACGATGCTGGTGGTGAAGCCTTGGTCT
CCTGTGGAATGATGGAAGCCTTATTGAAGGTCATAAAGTTTCTTGGCGATGAACAGGACCAGATAACATT
TGTCACCAGAGCCGTCAGAGTGGTTGACCTTATCACCAACCTGGATATGGCAGCTTTTCAATCCCATAGT
GGACTTTCTATCTTCATTTATAGACTTGAGCATGAAGTAGATCTGTGCCGAAAAGAATGTCCGTTTGTGA
TCAAGCCAAAGATCCAGAGACCCAATACTACACAAGAAGGAGAGGAAATGGAAACTGATATGGATGGAGT
CCAGTGTATTCCACAACGAGCAGCACTTCTGAAATCCATGTTGAATTTCCTCAAGAAGGCCATCCAAGAC
CCTGCTTTCTCAGATGGCATACGACATGTGATGGATGGTTCTCTGCCTACCTCCCTGAAACACATCATCA
GCAATGCAGAATACTATGGCCCATCACTCTTCCTCCTAGCTACTGAAGTGGTGACTGTGTTTGTATTTCA
AGAACCATCACTGCTCTCCTCACTCCAGGACAATGGATTGACAGATGTCATGCTGCATGCACTGCTTATC
AAAGATGTTCCTGCTACCCGTGAAGTCCTTGGCTCCCTCCCAAATGTATTCAGTGCACTCTGTTTGAATG
CCCGAGGTCTTCAGTCTTTTGTTCAGTGTCAGCCTTTTGAACGCCTCTTCAAAGTTCTTCTGTCTCCAGA
TTACCTCCCAGCCATGCGGAGGAGGAGAAGTTCTGATCCCCTTGGGGATACTGCATCCAACCTGGGGAGT
GCTGTCGATGAGCTCATGAGACATCAGCCCACCCTTAAAACAGATGCAACGACTGCCATCATCAAGTTAC
TTGAAGAAATCTGTAATCTTGGAAGGGACCCCAAATACATCTGTCAGAAGCCATCGATCCAGAAGGCAGA
TGGCACTGCCACTGCTCCTCCCCCAAGGTCTAATCATGCCGCAGAAGAAGCCTCTAGTGAGGATGAGGAG
GAAGAGGAAGTACAGGCCATGCAGAGCTTTAATTCTACCCAGCAAAATGAAACTGAGCCTAATCAGCAGG
TTGTTGGTACAGAGGAACGTATTCCTATTCCCCTCATGGATTACATCCTTAATGTGATGAAATTTGTGGA
ATCTATTCTGAGCAACAATACAACAGATGACCACTGCCAGGAATTTGTGAATCAGAAAGGACTGTTGCCT
TTGGTTACCATTTTGGGTCTTCCCAATCTGCCCATTGACTTTCCCACATCTGCTGCCTGTCAGGCTGTTG
CAGGTGTCTGCAAATCCATATTGACACTGTCACATGAACCCAAAGTCCTTCAAGAGGGTCTCCTTCAGTT
GGACTCCATCCTCTCCTCCCTGGAGCCCTTACACCGCCCCATTGAATCCCCTGGGGGCTCAGTGTTGTTG
CGAGAACTGGCTTGCGCAGGCAATGTTGCTGATGCTACCCTCTCAGCCCAGGCCACACCTCTGCTGCATG
CACTCACTGCTGCCCATGCCTACATCATGATGTTTGTTCATACTTGCAGAGTTGGACAGAGTGAAATTCG
TTCCATCTCCGTAAACCAGTGGGGCTCTCAATTGGGTCTGAGTGTTTTGAGCAAGCTGAGCCAGTTATAC
TGTTCCCTGGTGTGGGAAAGCACTGTCCTCCTCTCTCTGTGTACCCCAAACAGCCTACCATCTGGGTGTG
AATTTGGCCAGGCAGATATGCAGAAACTGGTTCCAAAGGATGAGAAGGCAGGTACGACCCAGGGCGGAAA
AAGATCAGATGGGGAACAGGATGGAGCAGCTGGAAGTATGGATGCTTCTACCCAGGGCTTATTAGAAGGC
ATTGGGCTAGATGGTGACACATTGGCTCCCATGGAGACAGATGAACCTACTGCTTCAGACTCTAAGGGCA
AATCTAAAATCACACCAGCAATGGCTGCCAGAATTAAGCAAATCAAGCCTTTGTTATCAGCTTCCTCCAG
ATTAGGCCGAGCACTTGCTGAGCTATTTGGACTTCTTGTTAAACTTTGTGTGGGATCTCCTGTCCGCCAG
AGAAGGAGCCATCATGCTGCCAGCACCACTACAGCACCGACACCTGCCGCGCGATCAACAGCCTCAGCTC
TCACTAAGCTCTTGACTAAGGGGTTATCTTGGCAGCCCCCACCATATACACCTACTCCCCGATTCAGGCT
GACATTCTTCATCTGTTCAGTTGGTTTCACATCCCCAATGCTGTTTGATGAGAGGAAGTATCCCTACCAC
CTCATGCTGCAAAAATTTCTCTGCTCCGGAGGCCACAATGCTCTTTTTGAAACTTTCAACTGGGCTCTGT
CCATGGGAGGTAAAGTTCCTGTTTCTGAGGGATTGGAACACTCAGACTTGCCTGATGGCACAGGAGAATT
CCTAGATGCCTGGCTTATGCTGGTGGAGAAGATGGTGAATCCCACCACGGTGCTTGAATCTCCACATTCG
CTGCCTGCCAAATTGCCTGGAGGTGTCCAGAACTTTCCCCAGTTCAGTGCACTGCGCTTCCTTGTGGTAA
CTCAGAAAGCAGCCTTTACTTGCATCAAAAACTTATGGAACCGGAAACCCCTGAAGGTATATGGTGGACG
AATGGCTGAATCGATGCTGGCCATTCTATGCCACATCCTCCGAGGAGAACCTGTGATTCGAGAGAGACTA
AGCAAGGAGAAGGAGGGGTCTCGAGGAGAAGAGGATACAGGGCAAGAGGAAGGTGGCTCCCGCCGGGAAC
CTCAAGTCAACCAGCAACAACTGCAACAGCTCATGGACATGGGCTTCACAAGGGAACATGCAATGGAGGC
ACTGTTGAACACCAGCACCATGGAGCAGGCCACAGAGTACCTTTTAACCCACCCTCCTCCAATCATGGGA
GGAGTTGTTCGGGATCTCAGCATGTCTGAAGAGGACCAGATGATGAGAGCAATTGCTATGTCTCTGGGAC
AGGATATTCCAATGGATCAAAGGGCAGAGTCACCTGAGGAAGTTGCTTGCCGGAAGGAGGAAGAGGAACG
GAAAGCTCGGGAAAAGCAGGAGGAGGAAGAGGCTAAATGTCTAGAGAAGTTCCAGGATGCTGACCCGTTG
GAACAAGATGAGCTCCACACTTTCACAGATACTATGTTGCCAGGCTGCTTCCACCTTCTTGATGAGCTGC
CAGACACAGTATACCGTGTGTGTGACCTGATCATGACAGCAATCAAACGTAATGGAGCAGATTATCGTGA
CATGATTCTGAAGCAAGTAGTCAATCAGGTGTGGGAAGCTGCTGATGTATTGATCAAAGCTGCTCTTCCC
CTGACAACAAGTGACACAAAAACCGTGTCAGAGTGGATAAGTCAGATGGCCACACTGCCCCAGGCCTCCA
ATTTGGCTACTAGAATCTTGCTTTTAACGCTACTTTTTGAGGAGTTGAAGCTACCTTGTGCTTGGGTGGT
TGAATCAAGTGGCATCCTTAATGTCCTAATCAAACTCTTGGAAGTGGTTCAGCCCTGCCTCCAGGCAGCC
AAGGAGCAGAAGGAAGTCCAGACCCCAAAGTGGATCACACCAGTGTTGCTCCTGATTGATTTCTATGAAA
AGACAGCCATCTCCTCAAAAAGGAGAGCCCAGATGACTAAGTACCTGCAATCCAACAGCAACAACTGGCG
CTGGTTTGATGATCGCTCTGGGCGTTGGTGTAGTTACAGTGCAAGCAACAATAGCACTATTGATTCTGCC
TGGAAATCTGGAGAGACAAGCGTGCGATTCACTGCAGGCCGAAGAAGATACACGGTCCAATTCACTACAA
TGGTGCAGGTTAATGAGGAAACAGGGAACCGACGCCCTGTGATGCTGACTCTCCTCAGGGTACCTCGGCT
GAATAAAAATTCAAAAAACAGCAATGGACAGGAACTAGAGAAGACGCTGGAAGAAAGCAAAGAAATGGAT
ATCAAACGTAAAGAAAATAAAGGCAATGATACCCCTTTGGCCCTAGAGAGTACAAACACTGAAAAGGAGA
CAAGCCTGGAGGAAACAAAAATCGGGGAGATCCTGATCCAGGGCTTGACAGAAGATATGGTGACTGTTTT
AATCCGGGCCTGCGTGAGCATGCTGGGAGTCCCTGTGGACCCAGATACTTTGCATGCCACCCTTCGTCTC
TGTCTGAGGCTCACCCGGGACCACAAATATGCCATGATGTTTGCAGAACTGAAGAGTACCCGCATGATCT
TGAATTTGACCCAGAGCTCAGGCTTCAATGGGTTTACTCCCCTGGTCACCCTTCTCTTAAGACACATCAT
TGAGGACCCCTGTACCCTTCGTCATACCATGGAAAAGGTTGTTCGCTCAGCAGCTACAAGTGGAGCTGGT
AGCACTACCTCTGGTGTTGTGTCTGGCAGCCTCGGCTCTCGGGAGATCAACTACATCCTTCGTGTCCTTG
GGCCAGCCGCATGCCGCAATCCAGACATATTCACAGAAGTGGCCAACTGCTGTATCCGCATCGCCCTTCC
TGCCCCTCGAGGCTCAGGAACTGCTTCAGATGATGAATTTGAGAATCTTAGAATTAAAGGCCCTAATGCT
GTACAGCTGGTGAAGACCACCCCTTTGAAGCCCTCACCTCTGCCTGTCATCCCTGATACTATCAAGGAAG
TGATCTATGATATGCTGAATGCTCTGGCTGCATACCATGCTCCAGAGGAAGCCGATAAATCTGATCCTAA
ACCTGGGGTTATGACCCAAGAGGTTGGCCAGCTCCTGCAAGACATGGGTGATGATGTATACCAGCAGTAC
CGGTCACTTACGCGTCAGAGCAGTGACTTTGATACGCAGTCAGGTTTTTCCATTAATAGTCAGGTCTTTG
CTGCAGATGGTGCCTCCACTGAGACTTCCGCATCTGGGACCTCCCAAGGAGAGGCTTCAACTCCAGAGGA
GTCTCGAGATGGGAAGAAAGATAAAGAAGGGGACCGGGCCTCTGAGGAAGGCAAACAGAAAGGCAAGGGC
AGCAAACCTTTAATGCCTACCTCCACTATCCTTCGTCTTCTGGCAGAGTTGGTGAGGTCCTATGTTGGTA
TTGCTACCCTGATTGCCAACTACAGCTACACTGTGGGCCAGTCTGAACTGATCAAAGAGGACTGCAGTGT
GCTAGCTTTTGTTCTGGACCACCTGCTCCCACATACCCAGAATGCAGAAGACAAGGACACCCCTGCCTTG
GCCCGCCTGTTCCTCGCAAGCCTGGCTGCTGCAGGGAGTGGCACAGATGCCCAGGTGGCCCTAGTGAATG
AAGTAAAAGCAGCCCTTGGACGGGCACTGGCTATGGCTGAGAGTACAGAGAAACATGCCAGGCTTCAGGC
AGTGATGTGTATCATCAGTACTATCATGGAGTCCTGCCCCTCCACCTCCAGCTTCTACAGCAGTGCCACA
GCGAAGACCCAGCACAATGGCATGAACAACATCATTCGGCTTTTCCTGAAGAAGGGACTGGTTAATGACC
TGGCCAGAGTACCTCACAGCTTAGACCTGTCCAGTCCCAACATGGCCAACACAGTCAATGCTGCTCTGAA
GCCTTTGGAAACACTTTCCCGGATTGTGAACCAGCCCAGTAGCCTTTTTGGCAGCAAGAGTGCTTCTAGC
AAGAACAAGTCTGAGCAGGATGCCCAAGGAGCCTCTCAAGATTCCAGTAGCAACCAGCAGGACCCAGGCG
AGCCTGGGGAAGCAGAAGTGCAGGAGGAGGATCATGATGTCACTCAGACAGAGGTGGCAGATGGGGATAT
CATGGATGGGGAGGCTGAAACCGACTCAGTGGTGATTGCTGGGCAGCCTGAGGTGCTCAGTTCACAAGAG
ATGCAGGTTGAGAATGAGCTGGAGGACCTGATAGATGAGTTGCTTGAGAGGGATGGCGGATCTGGGAACA
GTACAATTATAGTGAGCAGAAGTGGAGAGGATGAATCACAAGAGGACGTGCTGATGGATGAAGCTCCTTC
CAACCTCAGCCAAGCTTCCACCTTGCAGGCCAACCGAGAAGATTCCATGAATATCCTGGACCCTGAGGAT
GAGGAGGAGCACACTCAGGAAGAGGACAGCAGTGGCAGTAACGAGGATGAGGATGATAGTCAGGATGAAG
AGGAGGAGGAGGAGGAAGATGAGGAAGATGATCAGGAGGATGATGAAGGTGAAGAGGGAGATGAAGACGA
TGACGACGATGGCTCTGAGATGGAATTGGATGAGGATTATCCTGATATGAACGCTTCTCCCTTGGTCCGA
TTTGAGCGCTTTGACCGGGAGGATGATCTCATCATTGAGTTTGACAACATGTTCTCCAGTGCTACAGACA
TCCCCCCATCCCCAGGAAATATCCCTACCACCCATCCACTGATGGTGCGCCATGCAGACCACAGTTCTCT
GACACTGGGCAGTGGCTCTTCAACAACTCGTCTCACCCAGGGCATCGGGCGCAGTCAGAGGACCCTAAGG
CAGCTGACGGCCAATACTGGCCACACCATTCATGTTCACTACCCTGGGAATCGCCAGCCCAACCCTCCTC
TTATACTGCAGAGGTTGCTTGGTCCCTCAGCTGCTGCTGACATCCTTCAGCTGAGCAGCAGCCTTCCCCT
ACAAAGCCGGGGTCGGGCCCGCCTCCTGGTAGGCAACGATGACGTCCACATCATCGCCCGTTCTGATGAT
GAGCTGCTGGATGACTTTTTCCATGATCAGAGCACAGCTACCAGCCAAGCAGGAACCCTGTCCAGCATCC
CCACAGCCCTGACCCGCTGGACAGAAGAATGCAAAGTTCTCGATGCTGAGAGCATGCATGACTGTGTTTC
AGTGGTTAAAGTGTCCATTGTCAATCACCTGGAATTCCTGAGGGATGAGGAGCTGGAAGAAAGGCGAGAG
AAGCGCAGGAAACAACTGGCTGAGGAAGAAACAAAGATAACTGATAAAGGCAAAGAAGATAAGGAGAACA
GGGATCAGAGTGCACAGTGTACTGCATCTAAGTCAAATGACTCCACTGAACAGAATCTCTCAGATGGGAC
GCCTATGCCTGACAGCTACCCAACAACCCCATCTTCAACTGATGCAGCTACATCTGAGTCCAAGGAGACC
CTTGGCACTCTGCAATCCTCACAACAGCAACCAACACTCCCAACCCCACCAGCTTTGGGAGAGGTTCCTC
AGGAGCTGCAGTCTCCAGCTGGAGAAGGGGGCAGCTCTACACAGCTATTGATGCCTGTAGAGCCAGAGGA
ATTGGGTCCCACAAGGCCAAGTGGGGAAGCAGAAACAACTCAGATGGAGTTATCCCCAGCTCCCACTATA
ACCTCACTTTCCCCAGAGAGAGCTGAGGATTCTGATGCACTGACGGCTGTCAGCAGTCAGCTAGAAGGCT
CTCCTATGGATACAAGCAGCCTGGCTTCCTGTACCTTAGAGGAGGCTGTGGGTGACACTTCAGCAGCTGG
CAGTTCTGAGCAGCCCAGAGCAGGCAGCTCCACTCCTGGGGATGCCCCACCAGCTGTGGCGGAAGTGCAA
GGCAGGAGTGATGGGTCAGGGGAATCTGCCCAGCCACCTGAGGACAGCTCCCCACCTGCATCCTCTGAGA
GCTCTTCCACCAGAGATTCTGCCGTGGCCATTTCTGGCGCCGATTCCCGAGGAATCCTAGAAGAGCCGTT
GCCTTCAACAAGCAGTGAAGAAGAAGATCCCCTTGCGGGTATCAGTCTCCCTGAAGGTGTGGACCCCTCT
TTTCTGGCTGCCCTGCCTGATGACATCCGTCGGGAAGTTCTACAGAACCAGCTAGGCATTCGTCCACCAA
CCCGGACTGCCCCCTCCACAAATAGCTCAGCGCCTGCAGTGGTGGGGAATCCTGGTGTGACTGAGGTGAG
TCCCGAGTTTCTTGCGGCACTGCCACCCGCGATCCAAGAGGAAGTACTGGCACAGCAGAGAGCTGAGCAG
CAGCGACGAGAACTAGCACAGAATGCCAGCTCAGACACCCCTATGGACCCTGTGACCTTCATCCAGACTC
TGCCCTCAGACCTGCGCCGTAGTGTCCTAGAGGATATGGAGGACAGTGTGTTAGCTGTGATGCCACCTGA
CATTGCAGCTGAGGCTCAAGCCCTGAGACGAGAGCAAGAAGCCCGGCAGCGACAGCTCATGCATGAGCGT
CTGTTTGGGCACAGTAGCACCTCCGCACTCTCTGCTATTCTCCGAAGCCCGGCTTTCACCAGTCGCTTAA
GTGGCAACCGTGGGGTCCAGTATACTCGCCTTGCTGTGCAGAGAGGTGGCACCTTCCAGATGGGGGGTAG
CAGCAGCCATAACAGGCCTTCTGGCAGTAATGTAGATACTCTCCTCCGCCTCCGAGGACGGCTCCTTCTG
GACCACGAAGCCCTTTCTTGTCTCTTGGTCCTACTTTTTGTGGATGAGCCAAAGCTCAATACTAGCCGTC
TACACCGAGTACTGAGAAATCTCTGCTACCATGCCCAGACCCGCCACTGGGTCATCCGCAGTCTGCTCTC
CATCTTGCAGCGCAGCAGTGAGAGTGAGCTATGCATTGAAACACCCAAACTCACTACAAGTGAGGAAAAG
GGCAAAAAGTCGAGCAAGAGCTGTGGGTCAAGTAGCCATGAGAACCGTCCCCTGGACCTGCTACACAAGA
TGGAGTCAAAGAGCTCCAACCAGCTTTCCTGGCTCTCAGTATCCATGGATGCAGCCCTAGGCTGCAGGAC
TAATATATTTCAGATCCAGCGTTCAGGGGGGCGTAAACATACCGAGAAGCATGCAAGCGGTGGCTCCACC
GTCCACATCCATCCCCAAGCTGCTCCTGTTGTCTGCAGACACGTTTTGGATACACTCATTCAATTGGCCA
AGGTATTTCCCAGCCACTTCACACAGCAGCGGACCAAAGAAACAAACTGTGAGAGTGATCGGGAAAGGGG
CAATAAGGCCTGTAGCCCATGCTCCTCACAGTCCTCCAGCAGTGGCATTTGCACAGACTTCTGGGACTTA
TTGGTAAAACTGGACAACATGAATGTCAGCCGGAAAGGCAAGAACTCCGTGAAGTCAGTGCCAGTGAGCG
CTGGCGGTGAGGGGGAAACCTCTCCATACAGCCTCGAGGCCTCTCCACTGGGGCAGCTCATGAACATGTT
GTCACACCCAGTCATCCGCCGGAGCTCTCTCTTAACTGAGAAACTCCTCAGACTCCTTTCTCTCATCTCA
ATTGCTCTCCCAGAAAACAAGGTGTCAGAAGCACAGGCTAATTCTGGCAGCGGTGCTTCCTCCACCACCA
CTGCCACCTCAACCACATCTACCACCACCACCACTGCCGCCTCCACCACGCCCACACCCCCTACTGCACC
CACCCCTGTCACTTCTGCTCCAGCCCTGGTTGCTGCCACGGCTATTTCCACCATTGTCGTAGCTGCTTCG
ACCACAGTGACTACCCCCACGACTGCTACCACTACTGTTTCAATTTCTCCCACTACTAAGGGCAGCAAAT
CTCCAGCGAAGGTGAGTGATGGGGGCAGCAGCAGTACAGACTTTAAGATGGTGTCCTCTGGCCTCACTGA
AAACCAGCTACAGCTCTCTGTAGAGGTGTTGACATCCCACTCTTGTTCTGAGGAAGGCTTAGAGGATGCA
GCCAACGTACTACTGCAGCTCTCCCGGGGGGACTCTGGGACCCGGGACACTGTTCTCAAGCTGCTACTGA
ATGGAGCCCGCCATCTGGGTTATACCCTTTGTAAACAAATAGGTACCCTGCTGGCCGAGCTGCGGGAATA
CAACCTCGAGCAGCAGCGGCGAGCCCAATGTGAAACCCTCTCTCCTGATGGCCTGCCTGAGGAGCAGCCA
CAGACCACCAAGCTGAAGGGCAAAATGCAGAGCAGGTTTGACATGGCTGAGAATGTGGTAATTGTGGCAT
CTCAGAAGCGACCTTTGGGTGGCCGGGAGCTCCAGCTGCCTTCTATGTCCATGTTGACATCCAAGACATC
TACCCAGAAGTTCTTCTTGAGGGTACTACAGGTCATCATCCAGCTCCGGGACGACACGCGCCGGGCTAAC
AAGAAAGCCAAGCAGACAGGCAGGCTAGGTTCCTCCGGTTTAGGCTCAGCTAGCAGCATCCAGGCAGCTG
TTCGGCAGCTGGAGGCTGAGGCTGATGCCATTATACAAATGGTACGTGAGGGTCAAAGGGCGCGGAGACA
GCAACAAGCAGCAACGTCGGAGTCTAGCCAGTCAGAGGCGTCTGTCCGGAGGGAGGAATCACCCATGGAT
GTGGACCAGCCATCTCCCAGTGCTCAAGATACTCAATCCATTGCCTCCGATGGAACCCCACAGGGGGAGA
AGGAAAAGGAAGAAAGACCACCTGAGTTACCCCTGCTCAGCGAGCAGCTGAGTTTGGACGAGCTGTGGGA
CATGCTTGGGGAGTGTCTAAAGGAACTAGAGGAATCCCATGACCAGCATGCGGTGCTAGTGCTACAGCCT
GCTGTCGAGGCCTTCTTTCTGGTCCATGCCACAGAGCGGGAGAGCAAGCCTCCTGTCCGAGACACCCGTG
AGAGCCAGCTGGCACACATCAAGGACGAGCCTCCTCCACTCTCCCCTGCCCCCTTAACCCCAGCCACGCC
TTCCTCCCTTGACCCATTCTTCTCCCGGGAGCCCTCATCTATGCACATCTCCTCAAGCCTGCCCCCTGAC
ACACAGAAGTTCCTTCGCTTTGCAGAGACTCACCGCACTGTGTTAAACCAGATCCTACGGCAGTCCACGA
CCCACCTTGCTGATGGGCCTTTTGCTGTCCTGGTAGACTACATTCGTGTCCTCGACTTTGATGTCAAGCG
CAAATATTTCCGCCAAGAGCTGGAGCGTTTAGATGAGGGGCTCCGGAAAGAAGACATGGCTGTGCATGTC
CGTCGTGACCATGTGTTTGAAGACTCCTATCGTGAGCTGCATCGCAAATCCCCCGAAGAAATGAAGAATC
GATTGTATATAGTATTTGAAGGAGAAGAAGGGCAGGATGCTGGCGGGCTCCTGCGGGAGTGGTATATGAT
CATCTCTCGAGAGATGTTTAACCCTATGTATGCCTTGTTCCGTACCTCACCTGGTGATCGAGTCACCTAC
ACCATCAATCCATCTTCCCACTGCAACCCCAACCATCTGTCCTATTTTAAATTTGTCGGACGCATTGTGG
CCAAAGCTGTATATGACAACCGTCTTCTGGAGTGCTACTTTACTCGATCCTTTTACAAACACATCTTGGG
CAAGTCAGTCAGATATACAGATATGGAGAGTGAAGATTACCACTTCTACCAAGGTCTGGTTTATCTGCTG
GAAAATGATGTCTCCACACTAGGCTATGACCTCACCTTCAGCACTGAGGTCCAAGAGTTTGGAGTTTGTG
AAGTTTGCGACCTCAAACCCAATGGGGCCAACATCTTGGTAACAGAGGAGAATAAGAAGGAGTATGTACA
CCTGGTATGCCAGATGAGAATGACAGGAGCCATCCGCAAGCAGTTGGCGGCTTTCTTAGAAGGCTTCTAT
GAGATCATTCCAAAGCGCCTCATTTCCATCTTCACTGAGCAGGAGTTAGAGCTGCTTATATCAGGACTGC
CCACCATTGACATCGATGATCTGAAATCCAACACTGAATACCACAAGTACCAGTCCAACTCTATTCAGAT
CCAGTGGTTCTGGAGAGCATTGCGTTCTTTCGATCAAGCTGACCGTGCCAAGTTCCTCCAGTTTGTCACG
GGTACTTCCAAGGTACCCCTGCAAGGCTTTGCTGCCCTCGAAGGCATGAATGGCATTCAGAAGTTTCAGA
TCCATCGAGATGACAGGTCCACAGATCGCCTGCCTTCAGCTCACACATGTTTTAATCAGCTGGATCTGCC
TGCCTATGAGAGCTTTGAGAAGCTCCGCCACATGCTACTGTTGGCTATCCAGGAGTGCTCTGAAGGCTTT
GGGCTGGCCTAATAAGCGGCCGCTGATGATAATGGCCTGTGGCCGTAATGGCCTGTGGCCGTAAAATCAA
CCTCTGGATTACAAAATTTGTGAAAGATTGACTGGTATTCTTAACTATGTTGCTCCTTTTACGCTATGTG
GATACGCTGCTTTAATGCCTTTGTATCATGCTATTGCTTCCCGTATGGCTTTCATTTTCTCCTCCTTGTA
TAAATCCTGGTTGCTGTCTCTTTATGAGGAGTTGTGGCCCGTTGTCAGGCAACGTGGCGTGGTGTGCACT
GTGTTTGCTGACGCAACCCCCACTGGTTGGGGCATTGCCACCACCTGTCAGCTCCTTTCCGGGACTTTCG
CTTTCCCCCTCCCTATTGCCACGGCGGAACTCAGTGCCGCCTGCCTTGCCCGCTGCTGGACAGGGGCTCG
GCTGTTGGGCACTGACAATTCCGTGGTGTTGTCGGGGAAATCATCGTCCTTTCCTTGGCTGCTCGCCTGT
GTTGCCACCTGGATTCTGCGCGGGACGTCCTTCTGCTACGTCCCTTCGGCCCTCAATCCAGCGGACCTTC
CTTCCCGCGGCCTGCTGCCGGCTCTGCGGCCTCTTCCGCGGCTTCGAGATCTGCCTCGACTGTGCCTTCT
AGTTGCCAGCCATCTGTTGTTTGCCCCTCCCCCGTGCCTTCCTTGACCCTGGAAGGTGCCACTCCCACTG
TCCTTTCCTAATAAAATGAGGAAATTGCATCAAATTGTCTGAGTAGGTGTCATTCTATTCTGGGGGGTGG
GGTGGGGCAGGACAGCAAGGGGGAGGATTGGGCAGACAATAGCAGGCATGCTGGGGACTCGAGTTAAGGG
CGAATCGCTGGGACGCCCGAACGGTGGCTACTCGTTGACATAAGCCTGTTCGGTTCGTAAACTGTAATGC
AAGTAGCGTATGCGCTCACGCAACTGGTCCAGAACCTTGACCGAACGCAGCGGTGGTAACGGCGCAGTGG
CGGTTTTCATGGCTTGTTATGACTGTTTTTTTGTACAGTCTATGCCTCGGGCATCCAAGCAGCAAGCGCG
TTACGCCGTGGGTCGATGTTTGATGTTATGGAGCAGCAACGATGTTACGCAGCAGCAACGATGTTACGCA
GCAGGGCAGTCGCCCTAAAACAAAGTTAGGTGGCTCAAGTATGGGCATCATTCGTACATGTAGGCTCGGC
CCTGACCAAGTCAAATCCATGCGGGCTGCTCTTGATCTTTTCGGTCGTGAGTTCGGTGATGTAGCCACCT
ACTCCCAACATCAGCCGGACTCCGATTACCTCGGGAACTTGCTCCGTAGTAAGACATTTATTGCGCTTGC
TGCCTTCGACCAAGAAGCGGTTGTTGGCGCTCTCGCGGCTTACGTTCTGCCCAAGTTTGAGCAGCCGCGT
AGTGAGATCTATATCTATGATCTCGCAGTCTCCGGCGAGCACCGGAGGCAGGGCATTGCCACCGCGCTCA
TCAATCTCCTCAAGCATGAGGCCAACGCGCTTGGTGCTTATGTGATCTACGTGCAAGCAGATTACGGTGA
CGATCCCGCAGTGGCTCTCTATACAAAGTTGGGCATACGGGAAGAAGTGATGCACTTTGATATCGACCCA
AGTACCGCCACCTAACAATTCGTTCAAGCCGAGATCGGCTTCCCGGCCGCGGAGTTGTTCGGTAAATTGT
CACAACGCCGC
